>Addgene plasmid #60131 | 2PLU | depositor partial sequence | sequence record 96080 | Insert DNA Sequence
AACCCAGTTGTATACTTTGATATCTCAATCGGCCAAACTCCAGCCGGTCGTATCACTATGGAGTTGTTTG
CAGATAAAGTACCAATAACAGCCGAAAACTTCAGAGCACTCTGCACTGGAGAAAAGGGAATGGGACAGTC
AGGAAAGCCCCTTTGCTACACTGGATCATTCTTCCATCGTATCATTCCACAATTCATGATCCAAGGTGGT
GATTTTACTCGTGGTGATGGTACTGGTGGTGAGTCAATCTATGGCTCCAAGTTCAGAGATGAAAACTTCG
TCTACACTCATGACGCCCCATTCCTTCTCTCTATGGCTAATGCTGGTCCAAACACTAATGGATCCCAATT
CTTCATTACAACTGTTCCATGCCCATGGTTGGACGGAAAGCATGTTGTATTTGGAAAGGTTTTGGAAGGA
ATGGAAGTAGTAAAGAGCATTGAGAAGTGTGGTTCTCAAAATGGAAAGCCAACCAAGTCTGTATGCATCA
CTGCTTCTGGAGTT
