>Addgene plasmid #60131 | 2PLU | addgene partial sequence | sequence record 97235 | T7term 5'-GCTAGTTATTGCTCAGCGG-3'
GGGCTTTGTTAGCAGCCGGATCCTCGAGTGCGGCCGCAAGCTTCGTCATCAAACTCCAGAAGCAGTGATG
CATACAGACTTGGTTGGCTTTCCATTTTGAGAACCACACTTCTCAATGCTCTTTACTACTTCCATTCCTT
CCAAAACCTTTCCAAATACAACATGCTTTCCGTCCAACCATGGGCATGGAACAGTTGTAATGAAGAATTG
GGATCCATTAGTGTTTGGACCAGCATTAGCCATAGAGAGAAGGAATGGGGCGTCATGAGTGTAGACGAAG
TTTTCATCTCTGAACTTGGAGCCATAGATTGACTCACCACCAGTACCATCACCACGAGTAAAATCACCAC
CTTGGATCATGAATTGTGGAATGATACGATGGAAGAATGATCCAGTGTAGCAAAGGGGCTTTCCTGACTG
TCCCATTCCCTTTTCTCCAGTGCAGAGTGCTCTGAAGTTTTCGGCTGTTATTGGTACTTTATCTGCAAAC
AACTCCATAGTGATACGACCGGCTGGAGTTTGGCCGATTGAGATATCAAAGTATACAACTGGGTTGCCCT
GGAAATACAAGTTTTCTCTGCCGCTGCTGTGATGATGATGATGATGCATGGTATATCTCCTTCTTAAAGT
TAAACAAAATTATTTCTAGAGGGGAATTGTTATCCGCTCACAATTCCCCTATAGTGAGTCGTATTAATTT
CGCGGGATCGAGATCTCGATCCTCTACGCCGGACGCATCGTGGCCGGCATCACCGGCGCCACAGGTGCGG
TTGCTGGCGCCTATATCG
