[The description below was written by a language model from this plasmid's Addgene catalogue record.]
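Description:
2PLU is a bacterial expression plasmid built on the pET15-MHL backbone, made to produce a Cryptosporidium parvum protein for structure determination. The insert corresponds to the gene locus cgd2_4120, also listed under the alternative name Cp-CyP, which suggests a C. parvum cyclophilin, although the record does not describe the protein's function. The plasmid takes its name from the protein structure entry associated with the construct, and a second, related structure entry is also noted. The coding region was introduced by ligation independent cloning. The record cautions that it may not represent the full open reading frame, as is common for crystallography constructs trimmed to a well-behaved domain. A mutation field points to depositor comments that are not included here, so any sequence differences from the reference gene cannot be specified.

Expression is driven by the T7 promoter, which requires a host supplying T7 RNA polymerase for protein production. The protein carries an N-terminal 6xHis tag, allowing purification by immobilized metal affinity chromatography. The plasmid confers ampicillin resistance for selection, is described as high copy, and is propagated in a standard cloning strain (DH5alpha) rather than an expression strain. The insert can be verified by sequencing with the standard T7 promoter and T7 terminator primers that flank it. No feature table was provided, so details such as the origin of replication, any protease cleavage site between tag and insert, or other regulatory elements of the backbone are not stated. The construct is typically used for recombinant overexpression and purification of this parasite protein for crystallographic or related biochemical studies.
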