Addgene plasmid #60131: 2PLU
Purpose: Bacterial expression for structure determination; may not be full ORF
Depositing lab: Cheryl Arrowsmith. Depositing organization: University of Toronto.
Backbone
  Vector backbone: pET15-MHL
  Vector type: Bacterial Expression
Growth in bacteria
  Bacterial resistance: Ampicillin, 100 μg/mL
  Growth temperature: 37°C
  Growth strain: DH5alpha
  Copy number: High Copy
Gene/Insert
  Gene/Insert name: cgd2_4120:MAC01Y-E08:C33348 (alt names: PDB ID: 2PLU; Related PDB ID: 2QER; Cp-CyP)
  Species: Cryptosporidium parvum
  Mutation: See comments
  Promoter: T7
  Tag / fusion protein: 6xHis (N terminal on insert)
  Cloning method: Ligation Independent Cloning
  Sequencing primers: 5′ T7; 3′ T7 Terminal
Terms and licenses: Academic/Nonprofit Terms; Industry Terms: Not Available to Industry
How to cite: 2PLU was a gift from Cheryl Arrowsmith (Addgene plasmid # 60131 ; http://n2t.net/addgene:60131 ; RRID:Addgene_60131)
